>Addgene plasmid #31856 | pShuttle-CMV-iRFP | depositor full sequence | sequence record 35914 | pShuttle-CMV-iRFP sequence 8338 bps
NNNTTAATTAANNNTCCCTTCCAGCTCTCTGCCCCTTTTGGATTGAAGCCAATATGATAATGAGGGGGTG
GAGTTTGTGACGTGGCGCGGGGCGTGGGAACGGGGCGGGTGACGTAGTAGTGTGGCGGAAGTGTGATGTT
GCAAGTGTGGCGGAACACATGTAAGCGACGGATGTGGCAAAAGTGACGTTTTTGGTGTGCGCCGGTGTAC
ACAGGAAGTGACAATTTTCGCGCGGTTTTAGGCGGATGTTGTAGTAAATTTGGGCGTAACCGAGTAAGAT
TTGGCCATTTTCGCGGGAAAACTGAATAAGAGGAAGTGAAATCTGAATAATTTTGTGTTACTCATAGCGC
GTAANNNNTAATAGTAATCAATTACGGGGTCATTAGTTCATAGCCCATATATGGAGTTCCGCGTTACATA
ACTTACGGTAAATGGCCCGCCTGGCTGACCGCCCAACGACCCCCGCCCATTGACGTCAATAATGACGTAT
GTTCCCATAGTAACGCCAATAGGGACTTTCCATTGACGTCAATGGGTGGAGTATTTACGGTAAACTGCCC
ACTTGGCAGTACATCAAGTGTATCATATGCCAAGTACGCCCCCTATTGACGTCAATGACGGTAAATGGCC
CGCCTGGCATTATGCCCAGTACATGACCTTATGGGACTTTCCTACTTGGCAGTACATCTACGTATTAGTC
ATCGCTATTACCATGGTGATGCGGTTTTGGCAGTACATCAATGGGCGTGGATAGCGGTTTGACTCACGGG
GATTTCCAAGTCTCCACCCCATTGACGTCAATGGGAGTTTGTTTTGGCACCAAAATCAACGGGACTTTCC
AAAATGTCGTAACAACTCCGCCCCATTGACGCAAATGGGCGGTAGGCGTGTACGGTGGGAGGTCTATATA
AGCAGAGCTGGTTTAGTGAACCGTCAGATCCGCTAGAGATCTGCCGCCACCATGGCGGAAGGATCCGTCG
CCAGGCAGCCTGACCTCTTGACCTGCGACGATGAGCCGATCCATATCCCCGGTGCCATCCAACCGCATGG
ACTGCTGCTCGCCCTCGCCGCCGACATGACGATCGTTGCCGGCAGCGACAACCTTCCCGAACTCACCGGA
CTGGCGATCGGCGCCCTGATCGGCCGCTCTGCGGCCGATGTCTTCGACTCGGAGACGCACAACCGTCTGA
CGATCGCCTTGGCCGAGCCCGGGGCGGCCGTCGGAGCACCGATCACTGTCGGCTTCACGATGCGAAAGGA
CGCAGGCTTCATCGGCTCCTGGCATCGCCATGATCAGCTCATCTTCCTCGAGCTCGAGCCTCCCCAGCGG
GACGTCGCCGAGCCGCAGGCGTTCTTCCGCCGCACCAACAGCGCCATCCGCCGCCTGCAGGCCGCCGAAA
CCTTGGAAAGCGCCTGCGCCGCCGCGGCGCAAGAGGTGCGGAAGATTACCGGCTTCGATCGGGTGATGAT
CTATCGCTTCGCCTCCGACTTCAGCGGCGAAGTGATCGCAGAGGATCGGTGCGCCGAGGTCGAGTCAAAA
CTAGGCCTGCACTATCCTGCCTCAACCGTGCCGGCGCAGGCCCGTCGGCTCTATACCATCAACCCGGTAC
GGATCATTCCCGATATCAATTATCGGCCGGTGCCGGTCACCCCAGACCTCAATCCGGTCACCGGGCGGCC
GATTGATCTTAGCTTCGCCATCCTGCGCAGCGTCTCGCCCGTCCATCTGGAATTCATGCGCAACATAGGC
ATGCACGGCACGATGTCGATCTCGATTTTGCGCGGCGAGCGACTGTGGGGATTGATCGTTTGCCATCACC
GAACGCCGTACTACGTCGATCTCGATGGCCGCCAAGCCTGCGAGCTAGTCGCCCAGGTTCTGGCCTGGCA
GATCGGCGTGATGGAAGAGTGAGTCGACGCGGCCGCTCGAGCCTAAGCTTCTAGATAAGATATCCGATCC
ACCGGATCTAGATAACTGATCATAATCAGCCATACCACATTTGTAGAGGTTTTACTTGCTTTAAAAAACC
TCCCACACCTCCCCCTGAACCTGAAACATAAAATGAATGCAATTGTTGTTGTTAACTTGTTTATTGCAGC
TTATAATGGTTACAAATAAAGCAATAGCATCACAAATTTCACAAATAAAGCATTTTTTTCACTGCATTCT
AGTTGTGGTTTGTCCAAACTCATCAATGTATCTTAACGCNNNNTAAGGGTGGGAAAGAATATATAAGGTG
GGGGTCTTATGTAGTTTTGTATCTGTTTTGCAGCAGCCGCCGCCGCCATGAGCACCAACTCGTTTGATGG
AAGCATTGTGAGCTCATATTTGACAACGCGCATGCCCCCATGGGCCGGGGTGCGTCAGAATGTGATGGGC
TCCAGCATTGATGGTCGCCCCGTCCTGCCCGCAAACTCTACTACCTTGACCTACGAGACCGTGTCTGGAA
CGCCGTTGGAGACTGCAGCCTCCGCCGCCGCTTCAGCCGCTGCAGCCACCGCCCGCGGGATTGTGACTGA
CTTTGCTTTCCTGAGCCCGCTTGCAAGCAGTGCAGCTTCCCGTTCATCCGCCCGCGATGACAAGTTGACG
GCTCTTTTGGCACAATTGGATTCTTTGACCCGGGAACTTAATGTCGTTTCTCAGCAGCTGTTGGATCTGC
GCCAGCAGGTTTCTGCCCTGAAGGCTTCCTCCCCTCCCAATGCGGTTTAAAACATAAATAAAAAACCAGA
CTCTGTTTGGATTTGGATCAAGCAAGTGTCTTGCTGTCTTTATTTAGGGGTTTTGCGCGCGCGGTAGGCC
CGGGACCAGCGGTCTCGGTCGTTGAGGGTCCTGTGTATTTTTTCCAGGACGTGGTAAAGGTGACTCTGGA
TGTTCAGATACATGGGCATAAGCCCGTCTCTGGGGTGGAGGTAGCACCACTGCAGAGCTTCATGCTGCGG
GGTGGTGTTGTAGATGATCCAGTCGTAGCAGGAGCGCTGGGCGTGGTGCCTAAAAATGTCTTTCAGTAGC
AAGCTGATTGCCAGGGGCAGGCCCTTGGTGTAAGTGTTTACAAAGCGGTTAAGCTGGGATGGGTGCATAC
GTGGGGATATGAGATGCATCTTGGACTGTATTTTTAGGTTGGCTATGTTCCCAGCCATATCCCTCCGGGG
ATTCATGTTGTGCAGAACCACCAGCACAGTGTATCCGGTGCACTTGGGAAATTTGTCATGTAGCTTAGAA
GGAAATGCGTGGAAGAACTTGGAGACGCCCTTGTGACCTCCAAGATTTTCCATGCATTCGTCCATAATGA
TGGCAATGGGCCCACGGGCGGCGGCCTGGGCGAAGATATTTCTGGGATCACTAACGTCATAGTTGTGTTC
CAGGATGAGATCGTCATAGGCCATTTTTACAAAGCGCGGGCGGAGGGTGCCAGACTGCGGTATAATGGTT
CCATCCGGCCCAGGGGCGTAGTTACCCTCACAGATTTGCATTTCCCACGCTTTGAGTTCAGATGGGGGGA
TCATGTCTACCTGCGGGGCGATGAAGAAAACGGTTTCCGGGGTAGGGGAGATCAGCTGGGAAGAAAGCAG
GTTCCTGAGCAGCTGCGACTTACCGCAGCCGGTGGGCCCGTAAATCACACCTATTACCGGGTGCAACTGG
TAGTTAAGAGAGCTGCAGCTGCCGTCATCCCTGAGCAGGGGGGCCACTTCGTTAAGCATGTCCCTGACTC
GCATGTTTTCCCTGACCAAATCCGCCAGAAGGCGCTCGCCGCCCAGCGATAGCAGTTCTTGCAAGGAAGC
AAAGTTTTTCAACGGTTTGAGACCGTCCGCCGTAGGCATGCTTTTGAGCGTTTGACCAAGCAGTTCCAGG
CGGTCCCACAGCTCGGTCACCTGCTCTACGGCATCTCGATCCAGCATATCTCCTCGTTTCGCGGGTTGGG
GCGGCTTTCGCTGTACGGCAGTAGTCGGTGCTCGTCCAGACGGGCCAGGGTCATGTCTTTCCACGGGCGC
AGGGTCCTCGTCAGCGTAGTCTGGGTCACGGTGAAGGGGTGCGCTCCGGGCTGCGCGCTGGCCAGGGTGC
GCTTGAGGCTGGTCCTGCTGGTGCTGAAGCGCTGCCGGTCTTCGCCCTGCGCGTCGGCCAGGTAGCATTT
GACCATGGTGTCATAGTCCAGCCCCTCCGCGGCGTGGCCCTTGGCGCGCAGCTTGCCCTTGGAGGAGGCG
CCGCACGAGGGGCAGTGCAGACTTTTGAGGGCGTAGAGCTTGGGCGCGAGAAATACCGATTCCGGGGAGT
AGGCATCCGCGCCGCAGGCCCCGCAGACGGTCTCGCATTCCACGAGCCAGGTGAGCTCTGGCCGTTCGGG
GTCAAAAACCAGGTTTCCCCCATGCTTTTTGATGCGTTTCTTACCTCTGGTTTCCATGAGCCGGTGTCCA
CGCTCGGTGACGAAAAGGCTGTCCGTGTCCCCGTATACAGACTNNNGTTTAAACGAATTCNNNATATAAA
ATGCAAGGTGCTGCTCAAAAAATCAGGCAAAGCCTCGCGCAAAAAAGAAAGCACATCGTAGTCATGCTCA
TGCAGATAAAGGCAGGTAAGCTCCGGAACCACCACAGAAAAAGACACCATTTTTCTCTCAAACATGTCTG
CGGGTTTCTGCATAAACACAAAATAAAATAACAAAAAAACATTTAAACATTAGAAGCCTGTCTTACAACA
GGAAAAACAACCCTTATAAGCATAAGACGGACTACGGCCATGCCGGCGTGACCGTAAAAAAACTGGTCAC
CGTGATTAAAAAGCACCACCGACAGCTCCTCGGTCATGTCCGGAGTCATAATGTAAGACTCGGTAAACAC
ATCAGGTTGATTCATCGGTCAGTGCTAAAAAGCGACCGAAATAGCCCGGGGGAATACATACCCGCAGGCG
TAGAGACAACATTACAGCCCCCATAGGAGGTATAACAAAATTAATAGGAGAGAAAAACACATAAACACCT
GAAAAACCCTCCTGCCTAGGCAAAATAGCACCCTCCCGCTCCAGAACAACATACAGCGCTTCACAGCGGC
AGCCTAACAGTCAGCCTTACCAGTAAAAAAGAAAACCTATTAAAAAAACACCACTCGACACGGCACCAGC
TCAATCAGTCACAGTGTAAAAAAGGGCCAAGTGCAGAGCGAGTATATATAGGACTAAAAAATGACGTAAC
GGTTAAAGTCCACAAAAAACACCCAGAAAACCGCACGCGAACCTACGCCCAGAAACGAAAGCCAAAAAAC
CCACAACTTCCTCAAATCGTCACTTCCGTTTTCCCACGTTACGTAACTTCCCATTTTAAGAAAACTACAA
TTCCCAACACATACAAGTTACTCCGCCCTAAAACCTACGTCACCCGCCCCGTTCCCACGCCCCGCGCCAC
GTCACAAACTCCACCCCCTCATTATCATATTGGCTTCAATCCAAAATAAGGTATATTATTGATGATNNNT
TAATTAAGGATCCNNNCGGTGTGAAATACCGCACAGATGCGTAAGGAGAAAATACCGCATCAGGCGCTCT
TCCGCTTCCTCGCTCACTGACTCGCTGCGCTCGGTCGTTCGGCTGCGGCGAGCGGTATCAGCTCACTCAA
AGGCGGTAATACGGTTATCCACAGAATCAGGGGATAACGCAGGAAAGAACATGTGAGCAAAAGGCCAGCA
AAAGGCCAGGAACCGTAAAAAGGCCGCGTTGCTGGCGTTTTTCCATAGGCTCCGCCCCCCTGACGAGCAT
CACAAAAATCGACGCTCAAGTCAGAGGTGGCGAAACCCGACAGGACTATAAAGATACCAGGCGTTTCCCC
CTGGAAGCTCCCTCGTGCGCTCTCCTGTTCCGACCCTGCCGCTTACCGGATACCTGTCCGCCTTTCTCCC
TTCGGGAAGCGTGGCGCTTTCTCATAGCTCACGCTGTAGGTATCTCAGTTCGGTGTAGGTCGTTCGCTCC
AAGCTGGGCTGTGTGCACGAACCCCCCGTTCAGCCCGACCGCTGCGCCTTATCCGGTAACTATCGTCTTG
AGTCCAACCCGGTAAGACACGACTTATCGCCACTGGCAGCAGCCACTGGTAACAGGATTAGCAGAGCGAG
GTATGTAGGCGGTGCTACAGAGTTCTTGAAGTGGTGGCCTAACTACGGCTACACTAGAAGGACAGTATTT
GGTATCTGCGCTCTGCTGAAGCCAGTTACCTTCGGAAAAAGAGTTGGTAGCTCTTGATCCGGCAAACAAA
CCACCGCTGGTAGCGGTGGTTTTTTTGTTTGCAAGCAGCAGATTACGCGCAGAAAAAAAGGATCTCAAGA
AGATCCTTTGATCTTTTCTACGGGGTCTGACGCTCAGTGGAACGAAAACTCACGTTAAGGGATTTTGGTC
ATGAGATTATCAAAAAGGATCTTCACCTAGATCCTTTTAAATTAAAAATGAAGTTTTAAATCAATCTAAA
GTATATATGAGTAAACTTGGTCTGACAGTTACCAATGCTTAATCAGTGAGGCACCTATCTCAGCGATCTG
TCTATTTCGTTCATCCATAGTTGCCTGACTCCCCGTCGTGTAGATAACTACGATACGGGAGGGCTTACCA
TCTGGCCCCAGTGCTGCAATGATACCGCGAGACCCACGCTCACCGGCTCCAGATTTATCAGCAATAAACC
AGCCAGCCGGAAGGGCCGAGCGCAGAAGTGGTCCTGCAACTTTATCCGCCTCCATCCAGTCTATTAATTG
TTGCCGGGAAGCTAGAGTAAGTAGTTCGCCAGTTAATAGTTTGCGCAACGTTGTTGNNNNAAAAAGGATC
TTCACCTAGATCCTTTTCACGTAGAAAGCCAGTCCGCAGAAACGGTGCTGACCCCGGATGAATGTCAGCT
ACTGGGCTATCTGGACAAGGGAAAACGCAAGCGCAAAGAGAAAGCAGGTAGCTTGCAGTGGGCTTACATG
GCGATAGCTAGACTGGGCGGTTTTATGGACAGCAAGCGAACCGGAATTGCCAGCTGGGGCGCCCTCTGGT
AAGGTTGGGAAGCCCTGCAAAGTAAACTGGATGGCTTTCTCGCCGCCAAGGATCTGATGGCGCAGGGGAT
CAAGCTCTGATCAAGAGACAGGATGAGGATCGTTTCGCATGATTGAACAAGATGGATTGCACGCAGGTTC
TCCGGCCGCTTGGGTGGAGAGGCTATTCGGCTATGACTGGGCACAACAGACAATCGGCTGCTCTGATGCC
GCCGTGTTCCGGCTGTCAGCGCAGGGGCGCCCGGTTCTTTTTGTCAAGACCGACCTGTCCGGTGCCCTGA
ATGAACTGCAAGACGAGGCAGCGCGGCTATCGTGGCTGGCCACGACGGGCGTTCCTTGCGCAGCTGTGCT
CGACGTTGTCACTGAAGCGGGAAGGGACTGGCTGCTATTGGGCGAAGTGCCGGGGCAGGATCTCCTGTCA
TCTCACCTTGCTCCTGCCGAGAAAGTATCCATCATGGCTGATGCAATGCGGCGGCTGCATACGCTTGATC
CGGCTACCTGCCCATTCGACCACCAAGCGAAACATCGCATCGAGCGAGCACGTACTCGGATGGAAGCCGG
TCTTGTCGATCAGGATGATCTGGACGAAGAGCATCAGGGGCTCGCGCCAGCCGAACTGTTCGCCAGGCTC
AAGGCGAGCATGCCCGACGGCGAGGATCTCGTCGTGACCCATGGCGATGCCTGCTTGCCGAATATCATGG
TGGAAAATGGCCGCTTTTCTGGATTCATCGACTGTGGCCGGCTGGGTGTGGCGGACCGCTATCAGGACAT
AGCGTTGGCTACCCGTGATATTGCTGAAGAGCTTGGCGGCGAATGGGCTGACCGCTTCCTCGTGCTTTAC
GGTATCGCCGCTCCCGATTCGCAGCGCATCGCCTTCTATCGCCTTCTTGACGAGTTCTTCTGAATTTTGT
TAAAATTTTTGTTAAATCAGCTCATTTTTTAACCAATAGGCCGAAATCGGCAACATCCCTTATAAATCAA
AAGAATAGACCGCGATAGGGT
[37 nt withheld, positions 8002-8038]
AAAGAACGTGGACTCCAACGTCAAAGG
[64 nt withheld, positions 8066-8129]
CGGTCGAGGTGCCGTAAAGCT
[56 nt withheld, positions 8151-8206]
G
[95 nt withheld, positions 8208-8302]
GCGCTTAATGCGCCGNNNNNNNNNNNNNNNNNNNNN
Features (pLannotate 1.2.2; 19 found; start..end, strand, type, name):
     36..117     +  repeat_region  ITR (fragment): inverted terminal repeat of human adenovirus serotype 5 inverted
    205..354     +  misc_signal    Ad5 Ψ: packaging signal for adenovirus serotype 5
    412..715     +  enhancer       CMV enhancer: human cytomegalovirus immediate early enhancer
    716..919     +  promoter       CMV promoter: human cytomegalovirus (CMV) immediate early promoter
    962..1909    +  CDS            iRFP713: iRFP713 is a basic (constitutively fluorescent) near ir fluorescent protein published in 2011, derived from Rhodopseudomonas palustris. It has low acid sensitivity. It requires the cofactor biliverdin for fluorescence.
   1977..2061    +  CDS            large T antigen (fragment): large T antigen from SV40 (simian virus 40)
   2084..2205    +  polyA_signal   SV40 poly(A) signal: SV40 polyadenylation signal
   2288..2707    +  CDS            IX: CAP9_ADE05 - Experimental evidence at protein level: Swiss-Prot protein existence level 1. Structural component of the virion that acts as a cement protein on the capsid exterior and forms triskelion structures consisting of three molecules that stabilize three hexon trimers at the center of each icosahedral facet and fixes the peripentonal hexons. Dispensable for assembly. During virus entry, recruits the anterograde motor kinesin-1 to the capsid docked at the nuclear pore complex thereby subjecting the docked capsid to a pulling force. The resulting tension leads to capsid disruption, disper
   2773..4107    -  CDS            IVa2: PKG1_ADE05 - Experimental evidence at protein level: Swiss-Prot protein existence level 1. Component of the packaging machinery which encapsidates the viral DNA into preformed capsids and transcriptional activator of the viral major late promoter (MLP). Binds, along with packaging proteins 2 and 3, to the specific packaging sequence on the left end of viral genomic DNA and displays ATPase activity thereby providing the power stroke of the packaging machinery. The activity of packaging protein IVa2 is stimulated by protein 33K which acts as a terminase. May be the protein that pumps DNA into th
   4475..4615    -  CDS            E4RF2_ADE02 (fragment): Protein predicted: Swiss-Prot protein existence level 4. From Human adenovirus C serotype 2 (HAdV-2) (Human adenovirus 2).
   4666..4842    -  CDS            E4RF1_ADE02 (fragment): Experimental evidence at protein level: Swiss-Prot protein existence level 1. May modulate tight-junctions functions of infected cells through interactions with PDZ proteins. E4 ORF1 has ben show for Adenovirus 9 to interact with protein involved in tight junction regulation. May play a role in mTOR activation by activating PI3- kinase, thus overriding cellular checkpoint for translation. From Human adenovirus C serotype 2 (HAdV-2) (Human adenovirus 2).
   4844..5032    -  CDS            E4RF1_ADE02 (fragment): Experimental evidence at protein level: Swiss-Prot protein existence level 1. May modulate tight-junctions functions of infected cells through interactions with PDZ proteins. E4 ORF1 has ben show for Adenovirus 9 to interact with protein involved in tight junction regulation. May play a role in mTOR activation by activating PI3- kinase, thus overriding cellular checkpoint for translation. From Human adenovirus C serotype 2 (HAdV-2) (Human adenovirus 2).
   5355..5456    -  repeat_region  ITR: inverted terminal repeat of human adenovirus serotype 5 inverted
   5477..5524    +  misc_feature   bom (fragment): basis of mobility region from pBR322
   5710..6298    -  rep_origin     ori: high-copy-number ColE1/pMB1/pBR322/pUC origin of replication
   6470..6776    -  CDS            bla(M) (fragment): β-lactamase lacking the signal sequence; bla(M); allows cytosolic expression of β-lactamase
   6808..7077    +  CDS            tnpA (fragment): TN5P_ECOLX - Also known as tnp. Experimental evidence at protein level: Swiss-Prot protein existence level 1. Mediates transposition of transposon Tn5 by a 'cut and paste' mechanism. First, the monomeric transposase binds the 19 bp inverted DNA repeats flanking the transposon. Then, dimerization of the DNA- bound transposase creates a synaptic DNA complex. After nicking of the first DNA strand, excision of the transposon proceeds through a series of intermediates. The transposase then mediates the insertion of the transposon at a new site by strand transfer. The activity of the wild- type tran
   7109..7903    +  CDS            NeoR/KanR: aminoglycoside phosphotransferase from Tn5; aph(3')-II (or nptII); confers resistance to neomycin, kanamycin, and G418 (Geneticin®)
   7913..8317    -  rep_origin     f1 ori (fragment) (sequence partly withheld): f1 bacteriophage origin of replication; arrow indicates direction of (+) strand synthesis
