[The description below was written by a language model from this plasmid's Addgene catalogue record and pLannotate feature annotations shown in this document.]
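Description:
pShuttle-CMV-iRFP is an adenoviral shuttle (transfer) plasmid built on the Stratagene pShuttle-CMV backbone, carrying the near-infrared fluorescent protein iRFP (iRFP713) for mammalian expression. The depositor sequence is 8,338 nt. It is propagated in E. coli through a ColE1/pBR322-type origin and selected with kanamycin via the Tn5 aminoglycoside phosphotransferase (NeoR/KanR). The catalogue also lists this marker for G418 selection, but the feature table shows no mammalian promoter upstream of it. The origin is annotated as a high-copy type, whereas the catalogue describes the plasmid as low copy. Fragments of β-lactamase, Tn5 transposase, bom and an f1 origin are also detected and appear to be backbone remnants rather than functional parts.

The 948 bp iRFP coding sequence, cloned between BglII and SalI, is an engineered derivative of the Rhodopseudomonas palustris bacteriophytochrome RpBphP2 carrying fourteen substitutions. Its fluorescence requires the cofactor biliverdin. Expression is driven by the human CMV immediate-early enhancer and promoter and terminated by an SV40 polyadenylation signal. Upstream of this cassette lie the adenovirus 5 left inverted terminal repeat and Ψ packaging signal. Downstream are adenoviral segments covering the protein IX and IVa2 genes, then fragments of the E4 region and the right ITR. In shuttle vectors of this type, these adenoviral stretches serve as homology arms for recombination with an adenoviral backbone plasmid, placing the cassette into a viral genome that can be packaged. The plasmid can therefore be used for direct transfection or to produce recombinant adenovirus delivering iRFP, with in vivo near-infrared imaging as the stated purpose.
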