Addgene plasmid #31856: pShuttle-CMV-iRFP
Purpose: a phytochrome-based near-infrared fluorescent protein, also known as iRFP713, used for in vivo imaging
Depositing lab: Vladislav Verkhusha. Depositing organization: Albert Einstein College of Medicine. Publication: Bright and stable near-infrared fluorescent protein for in vivo imaging. Filonov GS, Piatkevich KD, Ting LM, Zhang J, Kim K, Verkhusha VV. Nat Biotechnol. 2011 Jul 17. doi: 10.1038/nbt.1918. PubMed 21765402.
Backbone
  Vector backbone: pShuttle-CMV
  Backbone manufacturer: Stratagene
  Backbone size w/o insert (bp): 7384
  Vector type: Mammalian Expression, Adenoviral
  Selectable markers: Neomycin (select with G418)
Growth in bacteria
  Bacterial resistance: Kanamycin, 50 μg/mL
  Growth temperature: 37°C
  Growth strain: DH5alpha
  Copy number: Low Copy
Gene/Insert
  Gene/Insert name: iRFP (alt name: iRFP713)
  Species: Rhodopseudomonas palustris
  Insert size (bp): 948
  Mutation: T2A, S13L, A92T, V104I, V114I, E161K, Y193K, F198Y, D202T, I203V, Y258F, A283V, K288T and N290Y relative to RpBphP2
  GenBank ID: JN247409
  Promoter: CMV
  Cloning method: Restriction Enzyme; 5′ cloning site BglII (not destroyed); 3′ cloning site SalI (not destroyed)
  Sequencing primers: 5′ CMV-F; 3′ SV40pA-R
Terms and licenses: Academic/Nonprofit Terms; Industry Terms: Not Available to Industry
Depositor comments: For additional protocols on using iRFP in other tissue types please review: Verkhusha. Deep-tissue photoacoustic tomography of a genetically encoded near-infrared fluorescent probe. Angewandte Chemie Int. Ed. 2012, 51: 1448-1451. PubMed: https://www.ncbi.nlm.nih.gov/pubmed/22213541/ For more information on in vivo imaging, please see: https://www.addgene.org/fluorescent_proteins/in_vivo/
How to cite: pShuttle-CMV-iRFP was a gift from Vladislav Verkhusha (Addgene plasmid # 31856 ; http://n2t.net/addgene:31856 ; RRID:Addgene_31856)
