>Addgene plasmid #31856 | pShuttle-CMV-iRFP | addgene partial sequence | sequence record 37250 | SV40pA-R
AACAAGTTAACAACAACAATTGCATTCATTTTATGTTTCAGGTTCAGGGGGAGGTGTGGGAGGTTTTTTA
AAGCAAGTAAAACCTCTACAAATGTGGTATGGCTGATTATGATCAGTTATCTAGATCCGGTGGATCGGAT
ATCTTATCTAGAAGCTTAGGCTCGAGCGGCCGCGTCGACTCACTCTTCCATCACGCCGATCTGCCAGGCC
AGAACCTGGGCGACTAGCTCGCAGGCTTGGCGGCCATCGAGATCGACGTAGTACGGCGTTCGGTGATGGC
AAACGATCAATCCCCACAGTCGCTCGCCGCGCAAAATCGAGATCGACATCGTGCCGTGCATGCCTATGTT
GCGCATGAATTCCAGATGGACGGGCGAGACGCTGCGCAGGATGGCGAAGCTAAGATCAATCGGCCGCCCG
GTGACCGGATTGAGGTCTGGGGTGACCGGCACCGGCCGATAATTGATATCGGGAATGATCCGTACCGGGT
TGATGGTATAGAGCCGACGGGCCTGCGCCGGCACGGTTGAGGCAGGATAGTGCAGGCCTAGTTTTGACTC
GACCTCGGCGCACCGATCCTCTGCGATCACTTCGCCGCTGAAGTCGGAGGCGAAGCGATAGATCATCACC
CGATCGAAGCCGGTAATCTTCCGCACCTCTTGCGCCGCGGCGGCGCAGGCGCTTTCCAAGGTTTCGGCGG
CCTGCAGGCGGCGGATGGCGCTGTTGGTGCGGCGGAAGAACGCCTGCGGCTCGGCGACGTCCCGCTGGGG
AGGCTCGAGCTCGAGGAAGATGAGCTGATCATGGCGATGCCAGGAGCCGATGAAGCCTGCGTCCTTTCGC
ATCGTGAAGCCGACAGTGATC
