>Addgene plasmid #31856 | pShuttle-CMV-iRFP | addgene partial sequence | sequence record 37259 | CMV-F
CCGTCAGATCCGCTAGAGATCTGCCGCCACCATGGCGGAAGGATCCGTCGCCAGGCAGCCTGACCTCTTG
ACCTGCGACGATGAGCCGATCCATATCCCCGGTGCCATCCAACCGCATGGACTGCTGCTCGCCCTCGCCG
CCGACATGACGATCGTTGCCGGCAGCGACAACCTTCCCGAACTCACCGGACTGGCGATCGGCGCCCTGAT
CGGCCGCTCTGCGGCCGATGTCTTCGACTCGGAGACGCACAACCGTCTGACGATCGCCTTGGCCGAGCCC
GGGGCGGCCGTCGGAGCACCGATCACTGTCGGCTTCACGATGCGAAAGGACGCAGGCTTCATCGGCTCCT
GGCATCGCCATGATCAGCTCATCTTCCTCGAGCTCGAGCCTCCCCAGCGGGACGTCGCCGAGCCGCAGGC
GTTCTTCCGCCGCACCAACAGCGCCATCCGCCGCCTGCAGGCCGCCGAAACCTTGGAAAGCGCCTGCGCC
GCCGCGGCGCAAGAGGTGCGGAAGATTACCGGCTTCGATCGGGTGATGATCTATCGCTTCGCCTCCGACT
TCAGCGGCGAAGTGATCGCAGAGGATCGGTGCGCCGAGGTCGAGTCAAAACTAGGCCTGCACTATCCTGC
CTCAACCGTGCCGGCGCAGGCCCGTCGGCTCTATACCATCAACCCGGTACGGATCATTCCCGATATCAAT
TATCGGCCGGTGCCGGTCACCCCAGACCTCAATCCGGTCACCGGGCGGCCGATTGATCTTAGCTTCGCCA
TCCTGCGCAGCGTCTCGCCCGTCCATCTGGAATTCATGCGCA
